Addgene plasmid #51398: GFP-Arp11 (1-417)
Purpose: expression of full-length mouse Arp11 in mammalian cells
Depositing lab: Trina Schroer. Depositing organization: Johns Hopkins University and School of Medicine. Publication: Interactions between the evolutionarily conserved, actin-related protein, Arp11, actin, and Arp1. Eckley DM, Schroer TA. Mol Biol Cell. 2003 Jul;14(7):2645-54. Epub 2003 Mar 20. 10.1091/mbc.e03-01-0049 PubMed 12857853.
Backbone
  Vector backbone: pEGFP-C2
  Backbone manufacturer: Clontech
  Backbone size w/o insert (bp): 4700
  Total vector size (bp): 5953
  Vector type: Mammalian Expression
Growth in bacteria
  Bacterial resistance: Kanamycin, 50 μg/mL
  Growth temperature: 37°C
  Growth strain: XL10 Gold
  Copy number: High Copy
Gene/Insert
  Gene/Insert name: Arp11 (alt name: Actr10)
  Species: M. musculus (mouse)
  Insert size (bp): 1253
  Entrez Gene: Actr10 (a.k.a. Actr11, Arp11)
  Promoter: CMV
  Tag / fusion protein: EGFP (N terminal on backbone)
  Cloning method: Restriction Enzyme; 5′ cloning site XhoI (not destroyed); 3′ cloning site BamHI (not destroyed)
  Sequencing primers: 5′ None; 3′ None
Terms and licenses: Academic/Nonprofit Terms; Industry Terms: Not Available to Industry
How to cite: GFP-Arp11 (1-417) was a gift from Trina Schroer (Addgene plasmid # 51398 ; http://n2t.net/addgene:51398 ; RRID:Addgene_51398)
