[The description below was written by a language model from this plasmid's Addgene catalogue record.]
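Description:
GFP-Arp11 (1-417) is a mammalian expression plasmid built on the Clontech pEGFP-C2 backbone, carrying the full-length coding sequence of mouse Arp11 (gene symbol Actr10, also known as Actr11). The insert of about 1.25 kb, corresponding to residues 1–417, was placed between the XhoI and BamHI sites of the multiple cloning site, and both sites remain intact, so the fragment can be excised or exchanged. The complete plasmid is roughly 5.95 kb. It is maintained in E. coli as a high-copy plasmid under kanamycin selection. No feature table accompanies the record, so other backbone elements such as the replication origin, polyadenylation signal, or any mammalian selection marker are not explicitly documented here.

Expression is driven by the CMV promoter, a strong constitutive promoter in most mammalian cell lines. Because pEGFP-C2 is a C-terminal fusion vector, EGFP is encoded upstream of the cloning site and the product is a single polypeptide with EGFP fused to the N terminus of Arp11. This allows the protein to be followed by fluorescence in transfected cells and detected or isolated using reagents directed against GFP.

Arp11 is an evolutionarily conserved actin-related protein, and the associated study concerned its interactions with actin and with Arp1. The stated purpose is expression of full-length mouse Arp11 in mammalian cells. The residue range in the name suggests it may serve as the full-length reference for truncated versions, although the record does not describe any such companion constructs.
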