>Addgene plasmid #51398 | GFP-Arp11 (1-417) | depositor partial sequence | sequence record 78286 | mouse Arp11
ATGCCGCTCTACGAGGGCCTTGGGACCGGCGGCGAGAAGACAGCAGTCGTGATCGACCTAGGAGAAGCTT
TCACCAAGTGTGGATTCGCAGGAGAAACTGGTCCACGATGTATAATTCCTAGTGTGATAAAAAGAGCTGG
CATGTCTAAGCCAATCAAAGTTGTTCAGTATAATATCAATACAGAAGAATTATATTCCTACCTAAAGGAA
TTCATCCACATACTGTATTTCAGGCATCTGTTGGTGAATCCCAGAGACCGCCGCGTTGTGGTTATCGAGT
CGGTGTTATGTCCTTCCCACTTCAGAGAGACTCTGACTCGTGTTCTTTTTAAATATTTTGAGGTTCCATC
TGTCCTACTTGCTCCAAGTCATCTGATGGCACTGCTGACGCTTGGAATTAATTCGGCCATGGTCCTGGAT
TGTGGATATAGGGAAAGCCTGGTGTTGCCTATCTATGAAGGCATCCCAATACTGAATTGCTGGGGAGCAC
TGCCGTTAGGAGGAAAAGCTCTCCACAAGGAGTTGGAAACTCAGCTGTTGGAACAATGTACTGTTGACAC
TGGTGCAGCTAAAGGACAGAGCCTTCCCTCAGTGATGGGTTCAGTTCCAGAAGGTGTGCTAGAAGATATT
AAAGTGCGCACGTGCTTTGTCAGTGATCTGAAGCGTGGACTGCAAATCCAAGCAGCAAAATTTAATATTG
ATGGGAATAATGAGCGTCCCACTCCACCTCCAAATGTTGACTATCCATTGGATGGAGAGAAAATTTTACA
TGTGCTTGGATCAATCAGAGATTCAGTTGTGGAAATCCTTTTTGAACAAGATAATGAGGAGAAGTCAGTT
GCCACTTTAATTTTGGATTCCCTTTTACAGTGCCCAATAGACACCAGGAAGCAACTGGCAGAGAATTTGG
TAATCATCGGTGGCACATCTATGTTGCCAGGCTTTCTCCACAGATTGCTTGCAGAAATACGGTATTTGGT
AGAAAAGCCAAAGTACAAAAAGACACTTGGCACCAAGAACTTCCGAATTCATACTCCACCTGCAAAAGCT
AATTGTGTGGCCTGGTTGGGAGGGGCTGTTTTTGGAGCATTGCAAGACATACTTGGGAGCCGCTCCATTT
CAAAGGAATACTATAACCAGACGGGCCGCATACCTGACTGGTGCTCTCTCAACAACCCTCCCCTGGAAAT
GATGTTTGATGTGGGGAAAGCGCAACCACCGCTGATGAAAAGGGCATTTTCCACTGAGAAATAA
