>Addgene plasmid #51398 | GFP-Arp11 (1-417) | addgene partial sequence | sequence record 79782 | CMV-F 5'-CGCAAATGGGCGGTAGGCGTG-3'
AGCAGAGCTGGTTTAGTGAACCGTCAGATCCGCTAGCGCTACCGGTCGCCACCATGGTGAGCAAGGGCGA
GGAGCTGTTCACCGGGGTGGTGCCCATCCTGGTCGAGCTGGACGGCGACGTAAACGGCCACAAGTTCAGC
GTGTCCGGCGAGGGCGAGGGCGATGCCACCTACGGCAAGCTGACCCTGAAGTTCATCTGCACCACCGGCA
AGCTGCCCGTGCCCTGGCCCACCCTCGTGACCACCCTGACCTACGGCGTGCAGTGCTTCAGCCGCTACCC
CGACCACATGAAGCAGCACGACTTCTTCAAGTCCGCCATGCCCGAAGGCTACGTCCAGGAGCGCACCATC
TTCTTCAAGGACGACGGCAACTACAAGACCCGCGCCGAGGTGAAGTTCGAGGGCGACACCCTGGTGAACC
GCATCGAGCTGAAGGGCATCGACTTCAAGGAGGACGGCAACATCCTGGGGCACAAGCTGGAGTACAACTA
CAACAGCCACAACGTCTATATCATGGCCGACAAGCAGAAGAACGGCATCAAGGTGAACTTCAAGATCCGC
CACAACATCGAGGACGGCAGCGTGCAGCTCGCCGACCACTACCAGCAGAACACCCCCATCGGCGACGGCC
CCGTGCTGCTGCCCGACAACCACTACCTGAGCACCCAGTCCGCCCTGAGCAAAGACCCCAACGAGAAGCG
CGATCACATGGTCCTGCTGGAGTTCGTGACCGCCGCCGGGATCACTCTCGGCATGGACGAGCTGTACAAG
TCCGGCCGGACTCAGATCTCGAGGCCAAGAATTCGGCACGAGGCAAAGATGCCGCTCTACGAGGGCCTTG
GGAGCGGCGGCGAGAAGACAGCAGTCGTGATCGACCTAGGAGAAGCTTTCACCAAGTGTGGATTCGCAGG
AGAAACTGGTCCACGATGTATAATTCCTAGTGTGATAAAAAGAGCTGGCATGTCTAAGCCAATCAAAGTT
GTTCAGTA
